>Addgene plasmid #143897 | TFORF0996 | addgene full sequence | sequence record 404564 | Addgene NGS Result
TTAATGTAGTCTTATGCAATACTCTTGTAGTCTTGCAACATGGTAACGATGAGTTAGCAACATGCCTTAC
AAGGAGAGAAAAAGCACCGTGCATGCCGATTGGTGGAAGTAAGGTGGTACGATCGTGCCTTATTAGGAAG
GCAACAGACGGGTCTGACATGGATTGGACGAACCACTGAATTGCCGCATTGCAGAGATATTGTATTTAAG
TGCCTAGCTCGATACATAAACGGGTCTCTCTGGTTAGACCAGATCTGAGCCTGGGAGCTCTCTGGCTAAC
TAGGGAACCCACTGCTTAAGCCTCAATAAAGCTTGCCTTGAGTGCTTCAAGTAGTGTGTGCCCGTCTGTT
GTGTGACTCTGGTAACTAGAGATCCCTCAGACCCTTTTAGTCAGTGTGGAAAATCTCTAGCAGTGGCGCC
CGAACAGGGACTTGAAAGCGAAAGGGAAACCAGAGGAGCTCTCTCGACGCAGGACTCGGCTTGCTGAAGC
GCGCACGGCAAGAGGCGAGGGGCGGCGACTGGTGAGTACGCCAAAAATTTTGACTAGCGGAGGCTAGAAG
GAGAGAGATGGGTGCGAGAGCGTCAGTATTAAGCGGGGGAGAATTAGATCGCGATGGGAAAAAATTCGGT
TAAGGCCAGGGGGAAAGAAAAAATATAAATTAAAACATATAGTATGGGCAAGCAGGGAGCTAGAACGATT
CGCAGTTAATCCTGGCCTGTTAGAAACATCAGAAGGCTGTAGACAAATACTGGGACAGCTACAACCATCC
CTTCAGACAGGATCAGAAGAACTTAGATCATTATATAATACAGTAGCAACCCTCTATTGTGTGCATCAAA
GGATAGAGATAAAAGACACCAAGGAAGCTTTAGACAAGATAGAGGAAGAGCAAAACAAAAGTAAGACCAC
CGCACAGCAAGCGGCCGCTGATCTTCAGACCTGGAGGAGGAGATATGAGGGACAATTGGAGAAGTGAATT
ATATAAATATAAAGTAGTAAAAATTGAACCATTAGGAGTAGCACCCACCAAGGCAAAGAGAAGAGTGGTG
CAGAGAGAAAAAAGAGCAGTGGGAATAGGAGCTTTGTTCCTTGGGTTCTTGGGAGCAGCAGGAAGCACTA
TGGGCGCAGCGTCAATGACGCTGACGGTACAGGCCAGACAATTATTGTCTGGTATAGTGCAGCAGCAGAA
CAATTTGCTGAGGGCTATTGAGGCGCAACAGCATCTGTTGCAACTCACAGTCTGGGGCATCAAGCAGCTC
CAGGCAAGAATCCTGGCTGTGGAAAGATACCTAAAGGATCAACAGCTCCTGGGGATTTGGGGTTGCTCTG
GAAAACTCATTTGCACCACTGCTGTGCCTTGGAATGCTAGTTGGAGTAATAAATCTCTGGAACAGATTTG
GAATCACACGACCTGGATGGAGTGGGACAGAGAAATTAACAATTACACAAGCTTAATACACTCCTTAATT
GAAGAATCGCAAAACCAGCAAGAAAAGAATGAACAAGAATTATTGGAATTAGATAAATGGGCAAGTTTGT
GGAATTGGTTTAACATAACAAATTGGCTGTGGTATATAAAATTATTCATAATGATAGTAGGAGGCTTGGT
AGGTTTAAGAATAGTTTTTGCTGTACTTTCTATAGTGAATAGAGTTAGGCAGGGATATTCACCATTATCG
TTTCAGACCCACCTCCCAACCCCGAGGGGACCCATGCATTGCATCTCAATTAGTCAGCAACCAGGTGTGG
AAAGTCCCCAGGCTCCCCAGCAGGCAGAAGTATGCAAAGCATGCGTCTCAATTAGTCAGCAACCATAGTC
CCGCCCCTAACTCCGCCCATCCCGCCCCTAACTCCGCCCAGTTCCGCCCATTCTCCGCCCCATGGCTGAC
TAATTTTTTTTATTTATGCAGAGGCCGAGGCCGCCTCGGCCTCTGAGCTATTCCAGAAGTAGTGAGGAGG
CTTTTTTGGAGGCCTAGGCTTTTGCAAAAAGCTTTCTAGAGGTACCACCGGAGCTTACCATGACCGAGTA
CAAGCCCACGGTGCGCCTCGCCACCCGCGACGACGTCCCCAGGGCCGTACGCACCCTCGCCGCCGCGTTC
GCCGACTACCCCGCCACGCGCCACACCGTCGATCCGGACCGCCACATCGAGCGGGTCACCGAGCTGCAAG
AACTCTTCCTCACGCGCGTCGGGCTCGACATCGGCAAGGTGTGGGTCGCGGACGACGGCGCCGCCGTGGC
GGTCTGGACCACGCCGGAGAGCGTCGAAGCGGGGGCGGTGTTCGCCGAGATCGGCCCGCGCATGGCCGAG
TTGAGCGGTTCCCGGCTGGCCGCGCAGCAACAGATGGAAGGCCTCCTGGCGCCGCACCGGCCCAAGGAGC
CCGCGTGGTTCCTGGCCACCGTCGGCGTCTCGCCCGACCACCAGGGCAAGGGTCTGGGCAGCGCCGTCGT
GCTCCCCGGAGTGGAGGCGGCCGAGCGCGCCGGGGTGCCCGCCTTCCTGGAGACCTCCGCGCCCCGCAAC
CTCCCCTTCTACGAGCGGCTCGGCTTCACCGTCACCGCCGACGTCGAGGTGCCCGAAGGACCGCGCACCT
GGTGCATGACCCGCAAGCCCGGTGCCAGTTAACGAATTCTAGATCTTGAGACAAATGGCAGTATTCATCC
ACAATTTTAAAAGAAAAGGGGGGATTGGGGGGTACAGTGCAGGGGAAAGAATAGTAGACATAATAGCAAC
AGACATACAAACTAAAGAATTACAAAAACAAATTACAAAAATTCAAAATTTTCGGGTTTATTACAGGGAC
AGCAGAGATCCACTTTGGCGCCGGCTCGAGGCCTGCAGGTGCAAAGATGGATAAAGTTTTAAACAGAGAG
GAATCTTTGCAGCTAATGGACCTTCTAGGTCTTGAAAGGAGTGGGAATTGGCTCCGGTGCCCGTCAGTGG
GCAGAGCGCACATCGCCCACAGTCCCCGAGAAGTTGGGGGGAGGGGTCGGCAATTGAACCGGTGCCTAGA
GAAGGTGGCGCGGGGTAAACTGGGAAAGTGATGTCGTGTACTGGCTCCGCCTTTTTCCCGAGGGTGGGGG
AGAACCGTATATAAGTGCAGTAGTCGCCGTGAACGTTCTTTTTCGCAACGGGTTTGCCGCCAGAACACAG
GTAAGTGCCGTGTGTGGTTCCCGCGGGCCTGGCCTCTTTACGGGTTATGGCCCTTGCGTGCCTTGAATTA
CTTCCACCTGGCTGCAGTACGTGATTCTTGATCCCGAGCTTCGGGTTGGAAGTGGGTGGGAGAGTTCGAG
GCCTTGCGCTTAAGGAGCCCCTTCGCCTCGTGCTTGAGTTGAGGCCTGGCCTGGGCGCTGGGGCCGCCGC
GTGCGAATCTGGTGGCACCTTCGCGCCTGTCTCGCTGCTTTCGATAAGTCTCTAGCCATTTAAAATTTTT
GATGACCTGCTGCGACGCTTTTTTTCTGGCAAGATAGTCTTGTAAATGCGGGCCAAGATCTGCACACTGG
TATTTCGGTTTTTGGGGCCGCGGGCGGCGACGGGGCCCGTGCGTCCCAGCGCACATGTTCGGCGAGGCGG
GGCCTGCGAGCGCGGCCACCGAGAATCGGACGGGGGTAGTCTCAAGCTGGCCGGCCTGCTCTGGTGCCTG
GCCTCGCGCCGCCGTGTATCGCCCCGCCCTGGGCGGCAAGGCTGGCCCGGTCGGCACCAGTTGCGTGAGC
GGAAAGATGGCCGCTTCCCGGCCCTGCTGCAGGGAGCTCAAAATGGAGGACGCGGCGCTCGGGAGAGCGG
GCGGGTGAGTCACCCACACAAAGGAAAAGGGCCTTTCCGTCCTCAGCCGTCGCTTCATGTGACTCCACGG
AGTACCGGGCGCCGTCCAGGCACCTCGATTAGTTCTCGAGCTTTTGGAGTACGTCGTCTTTAGGTTGGGG
GGAGGGGTTTTATGCGATGGAGTTTCCCCACACTGAGTGGGTGGAGACTGAAGTTAGGCCAGCTTGGCAC
TTGATGTAATTCTCCTTGGAATTTGCCCTTTTTGAGTTTGGATCTTGGTTCATTCTCAAGCCTCAGACAG
TGGTTCAAAGTTTTTTTCTTCCATTTCAGGTGTCGTGAGGCTAGCACCGCCACCATGCTGGAGAACTTTG
CACTTGTGGCTACACTAGGTTTTTGGTGTGAAGCAGAACATGAGGCACCTTCTGAGCAGAGCGTTTCTGT
AGAAGGAGTGTCACAGGTCAGGACTGCTGAGTCAGGTCTTTTCCAGAAAGCACACCCATGTGAGATGTGT
GACCCACTCTTGAAAGACATTTTGCACCTGGCTGAACACCAGGGATCACACCTTACACAGAAACTGTGCA
CACGTGGGCTGTGTAGGAGAAGATTCTCGTTCAGTGCAAACTTTTACCAGCACCAGAAGCAACATAATGG
AGAGAATTGCTTCAGAGGGGATGATGGAGGGGCCTCATTTGTGAAGAGCTGTACAGTCCACATGTTAGGG
AGATCCTTTACGTGCAGGGAGGAAGGGATGGACTTACCAGATAGCTCTGGCCTTTTCCAGCACCAGACCA
CTTACAATAGGGTGAGTCCATGCAGAAGGACTGAATGCATGGAGTCTTTCCCACACAGCTCCAGTCTCAG
GCAACACCAAGGAGACTATGATGGACAGATGCTTTTCAGTTGCGGTGATGAAGGGAAAGCCTTCCTGGAC
ACCTTTACTCTTCTTGACAGCCAGATGACTCATGCTGAGGTGAGACCCTTCAGATGCCTACCATGTGGAA
ATGTGTTCAAGGAGAAATCAGCTCTTATTAATCACAGAAAAATCCACAGTGGAGAAATATCTCATGTGTG
TAAGGAGTGTGGAAAAGCCTTCATTCACTTGCACCACCTAAAAATGCACCAGAAATTTCACACTGGAAAA
AGACACTATACATGCAGTGAATGTGGGAAGGCCTTCAGCCGCAAGGACACACTTGTTCAGCATCAGAGAG
TTCACACTGGAGAAAGATCTTATGACTGCAGTGAATGTGGAAAAGCCTACAGCAGAAGCTCCCACCTTGT
TCAGCACCAGAGAATTCACACAGGAGAAAGGCCTTATAAGTGCAACAAATGTGGGAAAGCCTTTAGCCGT
AAAGACACACTTGTTCAGCACCAGAGATTTCATACTGGAGAAAGGCCTTATGAGTGCAGTGAATGTGGAA
AATTCTTTAGCCAAAGCTCCCACCTTATTGAGCACTGGAGAATTCATACCGGGGCAAGGCCCTATGAATG
CATAGAATGTGGAAAATTCTTTAGCCATAACTCTAGCCTCATTAAACATCGGAGAGTCCACACAGGAGCA
AGATCCTACGTGTGCAGCAAATGTGGGAAGGCCTTTGGCTGCAAAGACACACTTGTTCAGCACCAGATAA
TTCACACTGGAGCAAGGCCTTATGAGTGCAGTGAATGTGGGAAGGCCTTCAGCCGTAAAGACACACTTGT
GCAACACCAAAAAATCCACACTGGAGAAAGGCCTTATGAGTGTGGTGAATGTGGTAAATTCTTCAGCCAT
AGCTCCAACCTTATTGTACACCAGAGAATTCACACTGGAGCAAAGCCTTATGAGTGCAATGAATGTGGGA
AATGCTTTAGCCACAACTCCAGCCTCATTTTGCACCAGAGAGTTCACACAGGAGCAAGGCCTTATGTGTG
CAGTGAATGTGGGAAGGCTTACATTAGTAGCTCCCACCTTGTTCAACACAAGAAAGTTCACACTGGAGCA
AGACCTTATGAGTGCAGTGAATGTGGGAAATTCTTTAGCCGCAACTCTGGCCTCATTCTGCACCAGAGGG
TTCACACTGGAGAAAAGCCTTACGTATGCAGCGAATGTGGGAAAGCCTATAGCAGAAGCTCCCATCTTGT
TCGTCACCAGAAAGCTCACACTGGAGAAAGAGCTCACGAGTGCAACAGTTTTGGTGGCCCTTTAGCTGCA
TCTCTTAAACTTGTTTAGTAATGAACTAGTCCGTAACTTGAAAGTATTTCGATTTCTTGGCTTTATATAT
CTTGTGGAAAGGACGACGCAATCTGGTGTGTATGATCGTAACGCGTTAAGTCGACAATCAACCTCTGGAT
TACAAAATTTGTGAAAGATTGACTGGTATTCTTAACTATGTTGCTCCTTTTACGCTATGTGGATACGCTG
CTTTAATGCCTTTGTATCATGCTATTGCTTCCCGTATGGCTTTCATTTTCTCCTCCTTGTATAAATCCTG
GTTGCTGTCTCTTTATGAGGAGTTGTGGCCCGTTGTCAGGCAACGTGGCGTGGTGTGCACTGTGTTTGCT
GACGCAACCCCCACTGGTTGGGGCATTGCCACCACCTGTCAGCTCCTTTCCGGGACTTTCGCTTTCCCCC
TCCCTATTGCCACGGCGGAACTCATCGCCGCCTGCCTTGCCCGCTGCTGGACAGGGGCTCGGCTGTTGGG
CACTGACAATTCCGTGGTGTTGTCGGGGAAATCATCGTCCTTTCCTTGGCTGCTCGCCTGTGTTGCCACC
TGGATTCTGCGCGGGACGTCCTTCTGCTACGTCCCTTCGGCCCTCAATCCAGCGGACCTTCCTTCCCGCG
GCCTGCTGCCGGCTCTGCGGCCTCTTCCGCGTCTTCGCCTTCGCCCTCAGACGAGTCGGATCTCCCTTTG
GGCCGCCTCCCCGCGTCGACTTTAAGACCAATGACTTACAAGGCAGCTGTAGATCTTAGCCACTTTTTAA
AAGAAAAGGGGGGACTGGAAGGGCTAATTCACTCCCAACGAAGACAAGATCTGCTTTTTGCTTGTACTGG
GTCTCTCTGGTTAGACCAGATCTGAGCCTGGGAGCTCTCTGGCTAACTAGGGAACCCACTGCTTAAGCCT
CAATAAAGCTTGCCTTGAGTGCTTCAAGTAGTGTGTGCCCGTCTGTTGTGTGACTCTGGTAACTAGAGAT
CCCTCAGACCCTTTTAGTCAGTGTGGAAAATCTCTAGCAGTACGTATAGTAGTTCATGTCATCTTATTAT
TCAGTATTTATAACTTGCAAAGAAATGAATATCAGAGAGTGAGAGGAACTTGTTTATTGCAGCTTATAAT
GGTTACAAATAAAGCAATAGCATCACAAATTTCACAAATAAAGCATTTTTTTCACTGCATTCTAGTTGTG
GTTTGTCCAAACTCATCAATGTATCTTATCATGTCTGGCTCTAGCTATCCCGCCCCTAACTCCGCCCATC
CCGCCCCTAACTCCGCCCAGTTCCGCCCATTCTCCGCCCCATGGCTGACTAATTTTTTTTATTTATGCAG
AGGCCGAGGCCGCCTCGGCCTCTGAGCTATTCCAGAAGTAGTGAGGAGGCTTTTTTGGAGGCCTAGGGAC
GTACCCAATTCGCCCTATAGTGAGTCGTATTACGCGCGCTCACTGGCCGTCGTTTTACAACGTCGTGACT
GGGAAAACCCTGGCGTTACCCAACTTAATCGCCTTGCAGCACATCCCCCTTTCGCCAGCTGGCGTAATAG
CGAAGAGGCCCGCACCGATCGCCCTTCCCAACAGTTGCGCAGCCTGAATGGCGAATGGG
[124 nt withheld, positions 7550-7673]
C
[91 nt withheld, positions 7675-7765]
A
[49 nt withheld, positions 7767-7815]
CCTTTGACGTTGGAGTCCACGTTCTTT
[37 nt withheld, positions 7843-7879]
ACCCTATCTCGGTCTATTCTTTTGATTTATAAGGGATTTTGCCGATTTCGGCCTATTGGTTAAAAAATGA
GCTGATTTAACAAAAATTTAACGCGAATTTTAACAAAATATTAACGCTTACAATTTAGGTGGCACTTTTC
GGGGAAATGTGCGCGGAACCCCTATTTGTTTATTTTTCTAAATACATTCAAATATGTATCCGCTCATGAG
ACAATAACCCTGATAAATGCTTCAATAATATTGAAAAAGGAAGAGTATGAGTATTCAACATTTCCGTGTC
GCCCTTATTCCCTTTTTTGCGGCATTTTGCCTTCCTGTTTTTGCTCACCCAGAAACGCTGGTGAAAGTAA
AAGATGCTGAAGATCAGTTGGGTGCACGAGTGGGTTACATCGAACTGGATCTCAACAGCGGTAAGATCCT
TGAGAGTTTTCGCCCCGAAGAACGTTTTCCAATGATGAGCACTTTTAAAGTTCTGCTATGTGGCGCGGTA
TTATCCCGTATTGACGCCGGGCAAGAGCAACTCGGTCGCCGCATACACTATTCTCAGAATGACTTGGTTG
AGTACTCACCAGTCACAGAAAAGCATCTTACGGATGGCATGACAGTAAGAGAATTATGCAGTGCTGCCAT
AACCATGAGTGATAACACTGCGGCCAACTTACTTCTGACAACGATCGGAGGACCGAAGGAGCTAACCGCT
TTTTTGCACAACATGGGGGATCATGTAACTCGCCTTGATCGTTGGGAACCGGAGCTGAATGAAGCCATAC
CAAACGACGAGCGTGACACCACGATGCCTGTAGCAATGGCAACAACGTTGCGCAAACTATTAACTGGCGA
ACTACTTACTCTAGCTTCCCGGCAACAATTAATAGACTGGATGGAGGCGGATAAAGTTGCAGGACCACTT
CTGCGCTCGGCCCTTCCGGCTGGCTGGTTTATTGCTGATAAATCTGGAGCCGGTGAGCGTGGGTCTCGCG
GTATCATTGCAGCACTGGGGCCAGATGGTAAGCCCTCCCGTATCGTAGTTATCTACACGACGGGGAGTCA
GGCAACTATGGATGAACGAAATAGACAGATCGCTGAGATAGGTGCCTCACTGATTAAGCATTGGTAACTG
TCAGACCAAGTTTACTCATATATACTTTAGATTGATTTAAAACTTCATTTTTAATTTAAAAGGATCTAGG
TGAAGATCCTTTTTGATAATCTCATGACCAAAATCCCTTAACGTGAGTTTTCGTTCCACTGAGCGTCAGA
CCCCGTAGAAAAGATCAAAGGATCTTCTTGAGATCCTTTTTTTCTGCGCGTAATCTGCTGCTTGCAAACA
AAAAAACCACCGCTACCAGCGGTGGTTTGTTTGCCGGATCAAGAGCTACCAACTCTTTTTCCGAAGGTAA
CTGGCTTCAGCAGAGCGCAGATACCAAATACTGTTCTTCTAGTGTAGCCGTAGTTAGGCCACCACTTCAA
GAACTCTGTAGCACCGCCTACATACCTCGCTCTGCTAATCCTGTTACCAGTGGCTGCTGCCAGTGGCGAT
AAGTCGTGTCTTACCGGGTTGGACTCAAGACGATAGTTACCGGATAAGGCGCAGCGGTCGGGCTGAACGG
GGGGTTCGTGCACACAGCCCAGCTTGGAGCGAACGACCTACACCGAACTGAGATACCTACAGCGTGAGCT
ATGAGAAAGCGCCACGCTTCCCGAAGGGAGAAAGGCGGACAGGTATCCGGTAAGCGGCAGGGTCGGAACA
GGAGAGCGCACGAGGGAGCTTCCAGGGGGAAACGCCTGGTATCTTTATAGTCCTGTCGGGTTTCGCCACC
TCTGACTTGAGCGTCGATTTTTGTGATGCTCGTCAGGGGGGCGGAGCCTATGGAAAAACGCCAGCAACGC
GGCCTTTTTACGGTTCCTGGCCTTTTGCTGGCCTTTTGCTCACATGTTCTTTCCTGCGTTATCCCCTGAT
TCTGTGGATAACCGTATTACCGCCTTTGAGTGAGCTGATACCGCTCGCCGCAGCCGAACGACCGAGCGCA
GCGAGTCAGTGAGCGAGGAAGCGGAAGAGCGCCCAATACGCAAACCGCCTCTCCCCGCGCGTTGGCCGAT
TCATTAATGCAGCTGGCACGACAGGTTTCCCGACTGGAAAGCGGGCAGTGAGCGCAACGCAATTAATGTG
AGTTAGCTCACTCATTAGGCACCCCAGGCTTTACACTTTATGCTTCCGGCTCGTATGTTGTGTGGAATTG
TGAGCGGATAACAATTTCACACAGGAAACAGCTATGACCATGATTACGCCAAGCGCGCAATTAACCCTCA
CTAAAGGGAACAAAAGCTGGAGCTGCAAGC
Features (pLannotate 1.2.2; 31 found; start..end, strand, type, name):
      5..231     +  promoter       RSV promoter: Rous sarcoma virus enhancer/promoter
    232..412     +  LTR            5' LTR (truncated): truncated 5' long terminal repeat (LTR) from HIV-1
    459..584     +  misc_feature   HIV-1 Ψ: packaging signal of human immunodeficiency virus type 1
    568..931     +  CDS            HIV-1 gag (fragment): gag protein from human immunodeficiency virus 1; gag
   1077..1310    +  misc_feature   RRE: The Rev response element (RRE) of HIV-1 allows for Rev-dependent mRNA export from the nucleus to the cytoplasm.
   1687..1713    +  CDS            Rev (fragment): human immunodeficiency virus 1 (HIV-1) Rev protein; rev; enhances nuclear export of unspliced and incompletely spliced viral mRNAs
   1720..1743    +  promoter       SV40 promoter (fragment): SV40 early promoter
   1744..1815    +  promoter       SV40 promoter (fragment): SV40 enhancer and early promoter
   1839..1974    +  rep_origin     SV40 ori: SV40 origin of replication
   2020..2616    +  CDS            PuroR (fragment): puromycin N-acetyltransferase; pac from Streptomyces; confers resistance to puromycin
   2665..2782    +  misc_feature   cPPT/CTS: central polypurine tract and central termination sequence of HIV-1
   2847..2913    +  CDS            small t antigen (fragment): SV40 (simian virus 40) small t antigen
   2920..4098    +  promoter       EF-1α promoter: strong constitutive promoter for human elongation factor EF-1α
   4115..4837    +  CDS            ZNF304 (fragment): ZN304_HUMAN - Experimental evidence at protein level: Swiss-Prot protein existence level 1. Acts as transcriptional regulator and plays a role in gene silencing (PubMed:24623306, PubMed:26081979). Probably forms a corepressor complex required for activated KRAS-mediated promoter hypermethylation and transcriptional silencing of several tumor suppressor genes (TSGs) or other tumor-related genes in colorectal cancer (CRC) cells (PubMed:24623306). Also required to maintain a transcriptionally repressive state of genes in undifferentiated embryonic stem cells (ESCs) by inducing trimethylation of '
   5981..6034    +  promoter       U6 promoter (fragment): RNA polymerase III promoter for human U6 snRNA
   6076..6664    +  misc_feature   WPRE: woodchuck hepatitis virus posttranscriptional regulatory element
   6715..6734    +  misc_feature   cPPT/CTS (fragment): central polypurine tract and central termination sequence of HIV-1
   6736..6969    +  LTR            3' LTR (ΔU3): self-inactivating 3' long terminal repeat (LTR) from HIV-1
   7047..7168    +  polyA_signal   SV40 poly(A) signal: SV40 polyadenylation signal
   7208..7343    +  rep_origin     SV40 ori: SV40 origin of replication
   7364..7382    -  promoter       T7 promoter: promoter for bacteriophage T7 RNA polymerase
   7390..7545    +  CDS            lacZα (fragment): LacZα fragment of β-galactosidase; lacZ fragment
   7550..7978    +  rep_origin     f1 ori (sequence partly withheld): f1 bacteriophage origin of replication; arrow indicates direction of (+) strand synthesis
   8031..8135    +  promoter       AmpR promoter: bla
   8136..8996    +  CDS            AmpR: β-lactamase; bla; confers resistance to ampicillin, carbenicillin, and related antibiotics
   9167..9755    +  rep_origin     ori: high-copy-number ColE1/pMB1/pBR322/pUC origin of replication
   9938..10030   +  CDS            lacI (fragment): lac repressor; lacI; The lac repressor binds to the lac operator to inhibit transcription in E. coli. This inhibition can be relieved by adding lactose or isopropyl-β-D-thiogalactopyranoside (IPTG).
  10043..10064   +  protein_bind   CAP binding site: CAP binding activates transcription in the presence of cAMP. E. coli catabolite activator protein
  10079..10109   +  promoter       lac promoter: promoter for the E. coli lac operon
  10117..10133   +  protein_bind   lac operator: The lac repressor binds to the lac operator to inhibit transcription in E. coli. This inhibition can be relieved by adding lactose or isopropyl-β-D-thiogalactopyranoside (IPTG). lac repressor encoded by lacI
  10178..10196   +  promoter       T3 promoter: promoter for bacteriophage T3 RNA polymerase
