[The description below was written by a language model from this plasmid's Addgene catalogue record and pLannotate feature annotations shown in this document.]
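Description:
TFORF0996 is a third-generation-style, self-inactivating lentiviral expression plasmid built on the pLX_TRC317 backbone, carrying the human zinc-finger transcription factor ZNF304 as its open reading frame. It belongs to a barcoded transcription factor ORF collection in which each construct pairs a synthesized ORF with a unique 24-bp barcode, so that the factor delivered to a given cell can be identified by sequencing in pooled overexpression screens, such as those for directed differentiation. In bacteria the plasmid is maintained by a high-copy ColE1/pUC-type origin and selected with ampicillin through the β-lactamase gene. An f1 origin and remnants of a lac/T7/T3 cloning region are also present. The depositor cautions that recombination can occur, as is common for LTR-containing plasmids.

The viral genome is transcribed from an RSV promoter fused to a truncated HIV-1 5' LTR, followed by the Ψ packaging signal, a gag fragment, the Rev response element and a cPPT/CTS, and it ends in a ΔU3 3' LTR that inactivates LTR promoter activity after integration. Within this unit, an SV40 early promoter drives puromycin N-acetyltransferase for selection of transduced mammalian cells. Downstream, the strong constitutive EF-1α promoter drives ZNF304, with a WPRE after the ORF to enhance transcript stability and expression. The automated annotation labels only about the first 720 bp of the insert region as ZNF304, although the catalogue lists a 1,955-bp insert; the remaining unannotated stretch before the WPRE presumably holds the rest of the ORF. The barcode is not annotated either, and its position is not stated in the record. A short U6 promoter fragment lies in this region as well, and its function is not stated.
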