Addgene plasmid #143897: TFORF0996
Purpose: Lentiviral vector for overexpressing transcription factor ORFs with unique 24-bp barcodes. Barcodes facilitate identification of transcription factors in pooled screens.
Depositing lab: Feng Zhang. Depositing organization: Broad Institute. Publication: A transcription factor atlas of directed differentiation. Joung J, Ma S, Tay T, Geiger-Schuller KR, Kirchgatterer PC, Verdine VK, Guo B, Arias-Garcia MA, Allen WE, Singh A, Kuksenko O, Abudayyeh OO, Gootenberg JS, Fu Z, Macrae RK, Buenrostro JD, Regev A, Zhang F. Cell. 2023 Jan 5;186(1):209-229.e26. doi: 10.1016/j.cell.2022.11.026. PubMed 36608654.
Backbone
  Vector backbone: pLX_TRC317
  Backbone manufacturer: Broad Institute Genetic Perturbation Platform
  Backbone size w/o insert (bp): 8264
  Vector type: Mammalian Expression, Lentiviral
  Selectable markers: Puromycin
Growth in bacteria
  Bacterial resistance: Ampicillin, 100 μg/mL
  Growth temperature: 37°C
  Growth strain: NEB Stable
  Copy number: High Copy
Gene/Insert
  Gene/Insert name: ZNF304
  Species: H. sapiens (human)
  Insert size (bp): 1955
  Entrez Gene: ZNF304
  Promoter: EF1a
  Cloning method: Unknown
  Sequencing primers: 5′ GGGTGGAGACTGAAGTTAGGCCAG; 3′ CACATAGCGTAAAAGGAGCAACATAG
Terms and licenses: Academic/Nonprofit Terms; Industry Terms: Not Available to Industry
Depositor comments: NM_001290319,ENST00000598744 . The transcription factor ORF portion of this plasmid was synthesized by Genewiz. Please test multiple small colonies in case of plasmid recombination. To make this collection available in a timely manner, a portion of this collection was not fully sequenced by Addgene. If an Addgene verified full plasmid sequence is not available, please contact us prior to placing an order to request the full sequence.
How to cite: TFORF0996 was a gift from Feng Zhang (Addgene plasmid # 143897 ; http://n2t.net/addgene:143897 ; RRID:Addgene_143897)
