>Addgene plasmid #143897 | TFORF0996 | depositor partial sequence | sequence record 283818 | Insert
ACCGCCACCATGCTGGAGAACTTTGCACTTGTGGCTACACTAGGTTTTTGGTGTGAAGCAGAACATGAGG
CACCTTCTGAGCAGAGCGTTTCTGTAGAAGGAGTGTCACAGGTCAGGACTGCTGAGTCAGGTCTTTTCCA
GAAAGCACACCCATGTGAGATGTGTGACCCACTCTTGAAAGACATTTTGCACCTGGCTGAACACCAGGGA
TCACACCTTACACAGAAACTGTGCACACGTGGGCTGTGTAGGAGAAGATTCTCGTTCAGTGCAAACTTTT
ACCAGCACCAGAAGCAACATAATGGAGAGAATTGCTTCAGAGGGGATGATGGAGGGGCCTCATTTGTGAA
GAGCTGTACAGTCCACATGTTAGGGAGATCCTTTACGTGCAGGGAGGAAGGGATGGACTTACCAGATAGC
TCTGGCCTTTTCCAGCACCAGACCACTTACAATAGGGTGAGTCCATGCAGAAGGACTGAATGCATGGAGT
CTTTCCCACACAGCTCCAGTCTCAGGCAACACCAAGGAGACTATGATGGACAGATGCTTTTCAGTTGCGG
TGATGAAGGGAAAGCCTTCCTGGACACCTTTACTCTTCTTGACAGCCAGATGACTCATGCTGAGGTGAGA
CCCTTCAGATGCCTACCATGTGGAAATGTGTTCAAGGAGAAATCAGCTCTTATTAATCACAGAAAAATCC
ACAGTGGAGAAATATCTCATGTGTGTAAGGAGTGTGGAAAAGCCTTCATTCACTTGCACCACCTAAAAAT
GCACCAGAAATTTCACACTGGAAAAAGACACTATACATGCAGTGAATGTGGGAAGGCCTTCAGCCGCAAG
GACACACTTGTTCAGCATCAGAGAGTTCACACTGGAGAAAGATCTTATGACTGCAGTGAATGTGGAAAAG
CCTACAGCAGAAGCTCCCACCTTGTTCAGCACCAGAGAATTCACACAGGAGAAAGGCCTTATAAGTGCAA
CAAATGTGGGAAAGCCTTTAGCCGTAAAGACACACTTGTTCAGCACCAGAGATTTCATACTGGAGAAAGG
CCTTATGAGTGCAGTGAATGTGGAAAATTCTTTAGCCAAAGCTCCCACCTTATTGAGCACTGGAGAATTC
ATACCGGGGCAAGGCCCTATGAATGCATAGAATGTGGAAAATTCTTTAGCCATAACTCTAGCCTCATTAA
ACATCGGAGAGTCCACACAGGAGCAAGATCCTACGTGTGCAGCAAATGTGGGAAGGCCTTTGGCTGCAAA
GACACACTTGTTCAGCACCAGATAATTCACACTGGAGCAAGGCCTTATGAGTGCAGTGAATGTGGGAAGG
CCTTCAGCCGTAAAGACACACTTGTGCAACACCAAAAAATCCACACTGGAGAAAGGCCTTATGAGTGTGG
TGAATGTGGTAAATTCTTCAGCCATAGCTCCAACCTTATTGTACACCAGAGAATTCACACTGGAGCAAAG
CCTTATGAGTGCAATGAATGTGGGAAATGCTTTAGCCACAACTCCAGCCTCATTTTGCACCAGAGAGTTC
ACACAGGAGCAAGGCCTTATGTGTGCAGTGAATGTGGGAAGGCTTACATTAGTAGCTCCCACCTTGTTCA
ACACAAGAAAGTTCACACTGGAGCAAGACCTTATGAGTGCAGTGAATGTGGGAAATTCTTTAGCCGCAAC
TCTGGCCTCATTCTGCACCAGAGGGTTCACACTGGAGAAAAGCCTTACGTATGCAGCGAATGTGGGAAAG
CCTATAGCAGAAGCTCCCATCTTGTTCGTCACCAGAAAGCTCACACTGGAGAAAGAGCTCACGAGTGCAA
CAGTTTTGGTGGCCCTTTAGCTGCATCTCTTAAACTTGTTTAGTAATGAACTAGTCCGTAACTTGAAAGT
ATTTCGATTTCTTGGCTTTATATATCTTGTGGAAAGGACGACGCAATCTGGTGTGTATGATCGTA
