>Addgene plasmid #143897 | TFORF0996 | depositor partial sequence | sequence record 283819 | Barcode
CGCAATCTGGTGTGTATGATCGTA
